>Addgene plasmid #223885 | pD(Nt)_HALO | addgene full sequence | sequence record 445944 | Addgene NGS Result
GAGACCCACTGCTTGAGCCTAGAAGATCCGGCTGCTAACAAAGCCCGAAAGGAAGCTGAGTTGGCTGCTG
TCACCGCTGAGCAATAACTATCATAACCCCTAGGTGCCATTTCATTACCTCTTTCTCCGCACCCGACATA
GATCTGGGCCAACTTTTGGCGAAAATGAGACGTTGATCGGCACGTAAGAGGGTCCAACTTTCACCATAAT
GAAATAAGATCACTACCGGGCGTATTTTTTGAGTTATCGAGATTTTCAGGAGCTAAGGAAGCTAAAATGG
AGAAAAAAATCACTGGATATACCACCGTTGATATATCCCAATGGCATCGTAAAGAACATTTTGAGGCATT
TCAGTCAGTTGCTCAATGTACCTATAACCAGACCGTTCAGCTGGATATTACGGCCTTTTTAAAGACCGTA
AAGAAAAATAAGCACAAGTTTTATCCGGCCTTTATTCACATTCTTGCCCGCCTGATGAATGCTCATCCGG
AATTCCGTATGGCAATGAAAGACGGTGAGCTGGTGATATGGGATAGTGTTCACCCTTGTTACACCGTTTT
CCATGAGCAAACTGAAACGTTTTCATCGCTCTGGAGTGAATACCACGACGATTTCCGGCAGTTTCTACAC
ATATATTCGCAAGATGTGGCGTGTTACGGTGAAAACCTGGCCTATTTCCCTAAAGGGTTTATTGAGAATA
TGTTTTTCGTCTCAGCCAATCCCTGGGTGAGTTTCACCAGTTTTGATTTAAACGTGGCCAATATGGACAA
CTTCTTCGCCCCCGTTTTCACCATGGGCAAATATTATACGCAAGGCGACAAGGTGCTGATGCCGCTGGCG
ATTCAGGTTCATCATGCCGTTTGTGATGGCTTCCATGTCGGCAGAATGCTTAATGAATTACAACAGTACT
GCGATGAGTGGCAGGGTGGGGCGTAATTTTTTTAAGGCAGTTATTGGTGCCCTTAAACGCCTGGTTGCTA
CGCCTGAATAAGTGATAATAAGCGGATGAATGGCAGAAATTCGAAAGCAAATTCGACCCGGTCGTCGGTT
CAGGGCAGGGTCGTTAAATAGCCGCTTATGTCTATTGCTGGTTTACCGGTTTATTGACTACCGGAAGCAG
TGTGACCGTGTGCTTCTCAAATGCCTGAGGCCAGTTTGCTCAGGCTCTCCCCGTGGAGGTAATAATTGAC
GATATGATCATTTATTCTGCCTCCCAGCTGACATTCATCCGGGGTCAGCACCGTTTCTGCGGACTGGCTT
TCTACGTGTTCCGCTTCCTTTAGCAGCCCTTGCGCCCTGAGTGCTTGCGGCAGCGTGAAGCTAATTCCCA
TGTCAGCCGTTAAGTGTTCCTGTGTCACTCAAAATTGCTTTGAGAGGCTCTAAGGGCTTCTCAGTGCGTT
ACATCCCTGGCTTGTTGTCCACAACCGTTAAACCTTAAAAGCTTTAAAAGCCTTATATATTCTTTTTTTT
CTTATAAAACTTAAAACCTTAGAGGCTATTTAAGTTGCTGATTTATATTAATTTTATTGTTCAAACATGA
GAGCTTAGTACGTGAAACATGAGAGCTTAGTACGTTAGCCATGAGAGCTTAGTACGTTAGCCATGAGGGT
TTAGTTCGTTAAACATGAGAGCTTAGTACGTTAAACATGAGAGCTTAGTACGTGAAACATGAGAGCTTAG
TACGTACTATCAACAGGTTGAACTGCTGATCAACAGATCCTCTACGCGGCCGCGGTACCATAACTTCGTA
TAGCATACATTATACGAAGTTATCTGCCAGGCACATGGGTTTTACTAGTATCGATTCGCGACCTACTCCG
GAATATTAGGTCTCAGGCGGAAATCGGTACTGGCTTTCCATTCGACCCCCATTATGTGGAAGTCCTGGGC
GAGCGCATGCACTACGTCGATGTTGGTCCGCGCGATGGCACCCCTGTGCTGTTCCTGCACGGTAACCCGA
CCTCCTCCTACGTGTGGCGCAACATCATCCCGCATGTTGCACCGACCCATCGCGTTATTGCTCCAGACCT
GATCGGTATGGGCAAATCCGACAAACCAGACCTGGGTTATTTCTTCGACGACCACGTCCGCTTCATGGAT
GCCTTCATCGAAGCCCTGGGTCTGGAAGAGGTCGTCCTGGTCATTCACGACTGGGGCTCCGCTCTGGGTT
TCCACTGGGCCAAGCGCAATCCAGAGCGCGTCAAAGGTATTGCATTTATGGAGTTCATCCGCCCTATCCC
GACCTGGGACGAATGGCCAGAATTTGCCCGCGAAACCTTCCAGGCCTTCCGCACCACCGACGTCGGCCGC
AAGCTGATCATCGATCAGAACGTTTTTATCGAGGGTACGCTGCCGATGGGTGTCGTCCGCCCGCTGACTG
AAGTCGAGATGGACCATTACCGCGAGCCGTTCCTGAATCCTGTTGACCGCGAGCCACTGTGGCGCTTCCC
AAACGAGCTGCCAATCGCCGGTGAGCCAGCGAACATCGTCGCGCTGGTCGAAGAATACATGGACTGGCTG
CACCAGTCCCCTGTCCCGAAGCTGCTGTTCTGGGGCACCCCAGGCGTTCTGATCCCACCGGCCGAAGCCG
CTCGCCTGGCCAAAAGCCTGCCTAACGCAAAGGCTGTGGACATCGGCCCGGGTCTGAATCTGCTGCAAGA
AGACAACCCGGACCTGATCGGCAGCGAGATCGCGCGCTGGCTGTCTACTCTGGAGATTTCCGGTGCCATG
Features (pLannotate 1.2.2; 7 found; start..end, strand, type, name):
     31..80      +  CDS            SET1 (fragment): solubility-enhancement tag derived from T7 phage gene 10B
    174..276     +  promoter       cat promoter: promoter of the E. coli cat gene encoding chloramphenicol acetyltransferase
    277..933     +  CDS            cat: CAT_ECOLX - Experimental evidence at protein level: Swiss-Prot protein existence level 1. This enzyme is an effector of chloramphenicol resistance in bacteria. From Escherichia coli. This protein is used as a marker in many commonly used cloning vectors, such as pACYC184.
   1209..1322    -  CDS            tnpA (fragment): TN5P_ECOLX - Also known as tnp. Experimental evidence at protein level: Swiss-Prot protein existence level 1. Mediates transposition of transposon Tn5 by a 'cut and paste' mechanism. First, the monomeric transposase binds the 19 bp inverted DNA repeats flanking the transposon. Then, dimerization of the DNA- bound transposase creates a synaptic DNA complex. After nicking of the first DNA strand, excision of the transposon proceeds through a series of intermediates. The transposase then mediates the insertion of the transposon at a new site by strand transfer. The activity of the wild- type tran
   1331..1687    -  rep_origin     R6K γ ori: γ replication origin from E. coli plasmid R6K; requires the R6K initiator protein pi for replication
   1740..1773    +  protein_bind   loxP: Cre-mediated recombination occurs in the 8-bp core sequence (GCATACAT). Cre recombinase
   1840..2723    +  CDS            HaloTag® (fragment): modified bacterial dehalogenase that forms covalent bonds with chloroalkane derivatives
