[The description below was written by a language model from this plasmid's Addgene catalogue record and pLannotate feature annotations shown in this document.]
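Description:
pD(Nt)_HALO is a small (about 2.7 kb) Golden Gate donor plasmid from the 4G-cloning system, a toolkit for rapid assembly of genes for expressing multisubunit protein complexes in different hosts. It is built on the pD backbone and serves as the source of an N-terminal HaloTag module rather than as an expression vector: the annotated features include no promoter or terminator positioned to drive the tag, which is consistent with a part meant to be moved into another construct and fused upstream of a gene of interest. The record does not state which Type IIS enzyme or overhangs are used for the transfer.

The plasmid replicates from the R6K γ origin, which functions only when the pi initiator protein is supplied in trans. It therefore has to be maintained in a pir-expressing E. coli strain; the listed Pir1 host carries the pir-116 mutation, giving high copy number. A practical consequence of this conditional origin is that the donor cannot persist in ordinary cloning strains, which generally helps eliminate donor carry-over after an assembly reaction. Selection is by chloramphenicol, through the cat gene under its native promoter.

The payload is a synthetic HaloTag coding sequence, a modified bacterial dehalogenase that bonds covalently to chloroalkane ligands and is widely used for fluorescent labelling, pull-downs and surface immobilisation of fusion proteins. It is annotated as a near full-length fragment, probably reflecting trimmed ends for in-frame fusion. A single loxP site lies between the origin and the tag; the record does not explain its role. Short automated matches to a T7 gene 10B-derived solubility tag and to Tn5 transposase are likely incidental backbone remnants.
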