Addgene plasmid #223885: pD(Nt)_HALO
Purpose: 4G-cloning donor for N-terminal HALO tag
Depositing lab: Stephan Gruber. Depositing organization: Universite de Lausanne (UNIL). Publication: 4G cloning: rapid gene assembly for expression of multisubunit protein complexes in diverse hosts. Taschner M, Dickinson JB, Roisne-Hamelin F, Gruber S. Life Sci Alliance. 2024 Dec 2;8(1):e202402899. doi: 10.26508/lsa.202402899. Print 2025 Jan. PubMed 39622624.
Backbone
  Vector backbone: pD
  Vector type: Golden-Gate Donor
Growth in bacteria
  Bacterial resistance: Chloramphenicol, 25 μg/mL
  Growth temperature: 37°C
  Growth strain: Pir1 ; strain contains pir-116 mutation for plasmid maintenance at high copy
  Copy number: High Copy
Gene/Insert
  Gene/Insert name: HALO
  Species: Synthetic
  Cloning method: Gibson Cloning
Terms and licenses: Academic/Nonprofit Terms; Industry Terms: Not Available to Industry
Depositor comments: Please visit https://doi.org/10.1101/2024.06.17.599261 for bioRxiv preprint.
How to cite: pD(Nt)_HALO was a gift from Stephan Gruber (Addgene plasmid # 223885 ; http://n2t.net/addgene:223885 ; RRID:Addgene_223885)
